>Addgene plasmid #26257 | pBPHLWL-GAL80 | depositor full sequence | sequence record 12349 | Author sequence
CTAAATTGTAAGCGTTAATATTTTGTTAAAATTCGCGTTAAATTTTTGTTAAATCAGCTCATTTTTTAAC
CAATAGGCCGAAATCGGCAAAATCCCTTATAAATCAAAAGAATAGACCGAGATAGGGT
[37 nt withheld, positions 129-165]
AAAGAACGTGGACTCCAACGTCAAAGG
[49 nt withheld, positions 193-241]
T
[91 nt withheld, positions 243-333]
G
[124 nt withheld, positions 335-458]
CCCATTCGCCATTCAGGCTGCGCAACTGTTGGGAAGGGCGATCGGTGCGGGCCTCTTCGCTATTACGCCA
GCTGGCGAAAGGGGGATGTGCTGCAAGGCGATTAAGTTGGGTAACGCCAGGGTTTTCCCAGTCACGACGT
TGTAAAACGACGGCCAGTGAGCGCGCGTAATACGACTCACTATAGGGCGAATTGGGTACCGGGCCCCCCC
TCGACGATGTAGGTCACGGTCTCGAAGCCGCGGTGCGGGTGCCAGGGCGTGCCCTTGGGCTCCCCGGGCG
CGTACTCCACCTCACCCATCTGGTCCATCATGATGAACGGGTCGAGGTGGCGGTAGTTGATCCCGGCGAA
CGCGCGGCGCACCGGGAAGCCCTCGCCCTCGAAACCGCTGGGCGCGGTGGTCACGGTGAGCACGGGACGT
GCGACGGCGTCGGCGGGTGCGGATACGCGGGGCAGCGTCAGCGGGTTCTCGACGGTCACGGCGGGCATGT
CGAGGTCGACGGTATCGATAAGCTTACCGAAGTATACACTTAAATTCAGTGCACGTTTGCTTGTTGAGAG
GAAAGGTTGTGTGCGGACGAATTTTTTTTTGAAAACATTAACCCTTACGTGGATCCGCGGCCGCAACATG
GACTACAACAAGAGATCTTCGGTCTCAACCGTGCCTAATGCAGCTCCCATAAGAGTCGGATTCGTCGGTC
TCAACGCAGCCAAAGGATGGGCAATCAAGACACATTACCCCGCCATACTGCAACTATCGTCACAATTTCA
AATCACTGCCTTATACAGTCCAAAAATTGAGACTTCTATTGCCACCATTCAGCGTCTAAAATTGAGTAAT
GCCACTGCTTTTCCCACTTTAGAGTCATTTGCATCATCTTCCACTATAGATATGATAGTGATAGCTATCC
AAGTGGCCAGCCATTATGAAGTTGTTATGCCTCTCTTGGAATTCTCCAAAAATAATCCGAACCTCAAGTA
TCTTTTCGTAGAATGGGCCCTTGCATGTTCACTAGATCAAGCCGAATCCATTTATAAGGCTGCTGCTGAA
CGTGGGGTTCAAACCATCATCTCTTTACAAGGTCGTAAATCACCATATATTTTGAGAGCAAAAGAATTAA
TATCTCAAGGCTATATCGGCGACATTAATTCGATCGAGATTGCTGGAAATGGCGGTTGGTACGGCTACGA
AAGGCCTGTTAAATCACCAAAATACATCTATGAAATCGGGAACGGTGTAGATCTGGTAACCACAACATTT
GGTCACACAATCGATATTTTACAATACATGACAAGTTCGTACTTTTCCAGGATAAATGCAATGGTTTTCA
ATAATATTCCAGAGCAAGAGCTGATAGATGAGCGTGGTAACCGATTGGGCCAGCGAGTCCCAAAGACAGT
ACCGGATCATCTTTTATTCCAAGGCACATTGTTAAATGGCAATGTTCCAGTGTCATGCAGTTTCAAAGGT
GGCAAACCTACCAAAAAATTTACCAAAAATTTGGTCATTGACATTCACGGTACCAAGGGAGATTTGAAAC
TTGAAGGCGATGCCGGCTTCGCAGAAATTTCAAATCTGGTCCTTTACTACAGTGGAACTAGAGCAAACGA
CTTCCCGCTAGCCAATGGACAACAAGCTCCTTTAGACCCGGGGTATGATGCAGGTAAAGAAATCATGGAA
GTATATCATTTACGAAATTATAATGCCATTGTGGGTAATATTCATCGACTGTATCAATCTATCTCTGACT
TCCACTTCAATACAAAGAAAATTCCTGAATTACCCTCACAATTTGTAATGCAAGGTTTCGATTTCGAAGG
CTTTCCCACCTTGATGGATGCTCTGATATTACACAGGTTAATCGAGAGCGTTTATAAAAGTAACATGATG
GGCTCCACATTAAACGTTAGCAATATCTCGCATTATAGTTTATAATCTAGATCGATACCGTCGACTAAAG
CCAAATAGAAAATTATTCAGTTCCTGGCTTAAGTTTTTAAAAGTGATATTATTTATTTGGTTGTAACCAA
CCAAAAGAATGTAAATAACTAATACATAATTATGTTAGTTTTAAGTTAGCAACAAATTGATTTTAGCTAT
ATTAGCTACTTGGTTAATAAATAGAATATATTTATTTAAAGATAATTGCGTTTTTATTGTCAGGGAGTGA
GTTTGCTTAAAAACTCGTTTAGATCCACTAGCTTAATTAAGCATGCACTAGATAACTTCGTATAGCATAC
ATTATACGAAGTTATAGCTTCTGATGGAATTAGAACTTGGCAAAACAATACTGAGAATGAAGTGTATGTG
GAACAGAGGCTGCTGATCTCGTTCTTCAGGCTATGAAACTGACACATTTGGAAACCACAGTACTTAGAAC
CACAAAGTGGGAATCAAGAGAAAAACAATGATCCCACGAGAGATCGAATTCTAGTATGTATGTAAGTTAA
TAAAACCCATTTTTGCGGAAAGTAGATAAAAAAAACATTTTTTTTTTTTACTGCACTGGATATCATTGAA
CTTATCTGATCAGTTTTAAATTTACTTCGATCCAAGGGTATTTGATGTACCAGGTTCTTTCGATTACCTC
TCACTCAAAATGACATTCCACTCAAAGTCAGCGCTGTTTGCCTCCTTCTCTGTCCACAGAAATATCGCCG
TCTCTTTCGCCGCTGCGTCCGCTATCTCTTTCGCCACCGTTTGTAGCGTTACGTAGCGTCAATGTCCGCC
TTCAGTTGCATTTTGTCAGCGGTTTCGTGACGAAGCTCCAAGCGGTTTACGCCATCAATTAAACACAAAG
TGCTGTGCCAAAACTCCTCTCGCTTCTTATTTTTGTTTGTTTTTTGAGTGATTGGGGTGGTGATTGGTTT
TGGGTGGGTAAGCAGGGGAAAGTGTGAAAAATCCCGGCAATGGGCCAAGAGGATCAGGAGCTATTAATTC
GCGGAGGCAGCAAACACCCATCTGCCGAGCATCTGAACAATGTGAGTAGTACATGTGCATACATCTTAAG
TTCACTTGATCTATAGGAACTGCGATTGCAACATCAAATTGTCTGCGGCGTGAGAACTGCGACCCACAAA
AATCCCAAACCGCAATTGCACAAACAAATAGTGACACGAAACAGATTATTCTGGTAGCTGTTCTCGCTAT
ATAAGACAATTTTTGAGATCATATCATGATCAAGACATCTAAAGGCATTCATTTTCGACTATATTCTTTT
TTACAAAAAATATAACAACCAGATATTTTAAGCTGATCCTAGATGCACAAAAAATAAATAAAAGTATAAA
CCTACTTCGTAGGATACTTCGGGGTACTTTTTGTTCGGGGTTAGATGAGCATAACGCTTGTAGTTGATAT
TTGAGATCCCCTATCATTGCAGGGTGACAGCGGAGCGGCTTCGCAGAGCTGCATTAACCAGGGCTTCGGG
CAGGCCAAAAACTACGGCACGCTCCGGCCACCCAGTCCGCCGGAGGACTCCGGTTCAGGGAGCGGCCAAC
TAGCCGAGAACCTCACCTATGCCTGGCACAATATGGACATCTTTGGGGCGGTCAATCAGCCGGGCTCCGG
ATGGCGGCAGCTGGTCAACCGGACACGCGGACTATTCTGCAACGAGCGACACATACCGGCGCCCAGGAAA
CATTTGCTCAAGAACGGTGAGTTTCTATTCGCAGTCGGCTGATCTGTGTGAAATCTTAATAAAGGGTCCA
ATTACCAATTTGAAACTCAGTTTGCGGCGTGGCCTATCCGGGCGAACTTTTGGCCGTGATGGGCAGTTCC
GGTGCCGGAAAGACGACCCTGCTGAATGCCCTTGCCTTTCGATCGCCGCAGGGCATCCAAGTATCGCCAT
CCGGGATGCGACTGCTCAATGGCCAACCTGTGGACGCCAAGGAGATGCAGGCCAGGTGCGCCTATGTCCA
GCAGGATGACCTCTTTATCGGCTCCCTAACGGCCAGGGAACACCTGATTTTCCAAGCCATGGTGCGGATG
CCACGACATCTGACCTATCGGCAGCGAGTGGCCCGCGTGGATCAGGTGATCCAGGAGCTTTCGCTCAGCA
AATGTCAGCACACGATCATCGGTGTGCCCGGCAGGGTGAAAGGTCTGTCCGGCGGAGAAAGGAAGCGTCT
GGCATTCGCCTCCGAGGCTCTAACCGATCCGCCGCTTCTGATCTGCGATGAGCCCACCTCCGGACTGGAC
TCCTTTACCGCCCACAGCGTCGTCCAGGTGCTGAAGAAGCTGTCGCAGAAGGGCAAGACCGTCATCCTGA
CCATTCATCAGCCGTCTTCCGAGCTGTTTGAGCTCTTTGACAAGATCCTTCTGATGGCCGAGGGCAGGGT
AGCTTTCTTGGGCACTCCCAGCGAAGCCGTCGACTTCTTTTCCTAGTGAGTTCGATGTGTTTATTAAGGG
TATCTAGTATTACATAACATCTCAACTCCTATCCAGCGTGGGTGCCCAGTGTCCTACCAACTACAATCCG
GCGGACTTTTACGTACAGGTGTTGGCCGTTGTGCCCGGACGGGAGATCGAGTCCCGTGATCGGATCGCCA
AGATATGCGACAATTTTGCCATTAGCAAAGTAGCCCGGGATATGGAGCAGTTGTTGGCCACCAAAAATCT
GGAGAAGCCACTGGAGCAGCCGGAGAATGGGTACACCTACAAGGCCACCTGGTTCATGCAGTTCCGGGCG
GTCCTGTGGCGATCCTGGCTGTCGGTGCTCAAGGAACCACTCCTCGTAAAAGTGCGACTTATTCAGACAA
CGGTGAGTGGTTCCAGTGGAAACAAATGATATAACGCTTACAATTCTTGGAAACAAATTCGCTAGATTTT
AGATAGAATTGCCTGATTCCACACCCTTCTTAGTTTTTTTCAATGAGATGTATAGTTTATAGTTTTGCAG
AAGATAAATAAATTTCATTTAACTCGCGAATATTAATGAGATGCGAGTAACATTTTAATTTGCAGATGGT
TGCCATCTTGATTGGCCTCATCTTTTTGGGCCAACAACTCACGCAAGTGGGTGTGATGAATATCAACGGA
GCCATCTTCCTCTTCCTGACCAACATGACCTTTCAAAACGTCTTTGCCACGATAAATGTAAGTCATGTTT
AGAATACATTTGCATTTCAATAATTTACTAACTTTCTAATGAATCGATTCGATTTAGGTGTTCACCTCAG
AGCTGCCAGTTTTTATGAGGGAGGCCCGAAGTCGACTTTATCGCTGTGACACATACTTTCTGGGCAAAAC
GATTGCCGAATTGCCGCTTTTTCTCACAGTGCCACTGGTCTTCACGGCGATTGCCTATCCGATGATCGGA
CTGCGGGCCGGAGTGCTGCACTTCTTCAACTGCCTGGCGCTGGTCACTCTGGTGGCCAATGTGTCAACGT
CCTTCGGATATCTAATATCCTGCGCCAGCTCCTCGACCTCGATGGCGCTGTCTGTGGGTCCGCCGGTTAT
CATACCATTCCTGCTCTTTGGCGGCTTCTTCTTGAACTCGGGCTCGGTGCCAGTATACCTCAAATGGTTG
TCGTACCTCTCATGGTTCCGTTACGCCAACGAGGGTCTGCTGATTAACCAATGGGCGGACGTGGAGCCGG
GCGAAATTAGCTGCACATCGTCGAACACCACGTGCCCCAGTTCGGGCAAGGTCATCCTGGAGACGCTTAA
CTTCTCCGCCGCCGATCTGCCGCTGGACTACGTGGGTCTGGCCATTCTCATCGTGAGCTTCCGGGTGCTC
GCATATCTGGCTCTAAGACTTCGGGCCCGACGCAAGGAGTAGCCGACATATATCCGAAATAACTGCTTGT
TTTTTTTTTTTACCATTATTACCATCGTGTTTACTGTTTATTGCCCCCTCAAAAAGCTAATGTAATTATA
TTTGTGCCAATAAAAACAAGATATGACCTATAGAATACAAGTATTTCCCCTTCGAACATCCCCACAAGTA
GACTTTGGATTTGTCTTCTAACCAAAAGACTTACACACCTGCATACCTTACATCAAAAACTCGTTTATCG
CTACATAAAACACCGGGATATATTTTTTATATACATACTTTTCAAATCGCGCGCCCTCTTCATAATTCAC
CTCCACCACACCACGTTTCGTAGTTGCTCTTTCGCTGTCTCCCACCCGCTCTCCGCAACACATTCACCTT
TTGTTCGACGACCTTGGAGCGACTGTCGTTAGTTCCGCGCGATTCGGTTCGCTCAAATGGTTCCGAGTGG
TTCATTTCGTCTCAATAGAAATTAGTAATAAATATTTGTATGTACAATTTATTTGCTCCAATATATTTGT
ATATATTTCCCTCACAGCTATATTTATTCTAATTTAATATTATGACTTTTTAAGGTAATTTTTTGTGACC
TGTTCGGAGTGATTAGCGTTACAATTTGAACTGAAAGTGACATCCAGTGTTTGTTCCTTGTGTAGATGCA
TCTCAAAAAAATGGTGGGCATAATAGTGTTGTTTATATATATCAAAAATAACAACTATAATAATAAGAAT
ACATTTAATTTAGAAAATGCTTGGATTTCACTGGAACTAGAATTCATAACTTCGTATAGCATACATTATA
CGAAGTTATGGATCTGAGCTCCAGCTTTTGTTCCCTTTAGTGAGGGTTAATTGCGCGCTTGGCGTAATCA
TGGTCATAGCTGTTTCCTGTGTGAAATTGTTATCCGCTCACAATTCCACACAACATACGAGCCGGAAGCA
TAAAGTGTAAAGCCTGGGGTGCCTAATGAGTGAGCTAACTCACATTAATTGCGTTGCGCTCACTGCCCGC
TTTCCAGTCGGGAAACCTGTCGTGCCAGCTGCATTAATGAATCGGCCAACGCGCGGGGAGAGGCGGTTTG
CGTATTGGGCGCTCTTCCGCTTCCTCGCTCACTGACTCGCTGCGCTCGGTCGTTCGGCTGCGGCGAGCGG
TATCAGCTCACTCAAAGGCGGTAATACGGTTATCCACAGAATCAGGGGATAACGCAGGAAAGAACATGTG
AGCAAAAGGCCAGCAAAAGGCCAGGAACCGTAAAAAGGCCGCGTTGCTGGCGTTTTTCCATAGGCTCCGC
CCCCCTGACGAGCATCACAAAAATCGACGCTCAAGTCAGAGGTGGCGAAACCCGACAGGACTATAAAGAT
ACCAGGCGTTTCCCCCTGGAAGCTCCCTCGTGCGCTCTCCTGTTCCGACCCTGCCGCTTACCGGATACCT
GTCCGCCTTTCTCCCTTCGGGAAGCGTGGCGCTTTCTCATAGCTCACGCTGTAGGTATCTCAGTTCGGTG
TAGGTCGTTCGCTCCAAGCTGGGCTGTGTGCACGAACCCCCCGTTCAGCCCGACCGCTGCGCCTTATCCG
GTAACTATCGTCTTGAGTCCAACCCGGTAAGACACGACTTATCGCCACTGGCAGCAGCCACTGGTAACAG
GATTAGCAGAGCGAGGTATGTAGGCGGTGCTACAGAGTTCTTGAAGTGGTGGCCTAACTACGGCTACACT
AGAAGGACAGTATTTGGTATCTGCGCTCTGCTGAAGCCAGTTACCTTCGGAAAAAGAGTTGGTAGCTCTT
GATCCGGCAAACAAACCACCGCTGGTAGCGGTGGTTTTTTTGTTTGCAAGCAGCAGATTACGCGCAGAAA
AAAAGGATCTCAAGAAGATCCTTTGATCTTTTCTACGGGGTCTGACGCTCAGTGGAACGAAAACTCACGT
TAAGGGATTTTGGTCATGAGATTATCAAAAAGGATCTTCACCTAGATCCTTTTAAATTAAAAATGAAGTT
TTAAATCAATCTAAAGTATATATGAGTAAACTTGGTCTGACAGTTACCAATGCTTAATCAGTGAGGCACC
TATCTCAGCGATCTGTCTATTTCGTTCATCCATAGTTGCCTGACTCCCCGTCGTGTAGATAACTACGATA
CGGGAGGGCTTACCATCTGGCCCCAGTGCTGCAATGATACCGCGAGACCCACGCTCACCGGCTCCAGATT
TATCAGCAATAAACCAGCCAGCCGGAAGGGCCGAGCGCAGAAGTGGTCCTGCAACTTTATCCGCCTCCAT
CCAGTCTATTAATTGTTGCCGGGAAGCTAGAGTAAGTAGTTCGCCAGTTAATAGTTTGCGCAACGTTGTT
GCCATTGCTACAGGCATCGTGGTGTCACGCTCGTCGTTTGGTATGGCTTCATTCAGCTCCGGTTCCCAAC
GATCAAGGCGAGTTACATGATCCCCCATGTTGTGCAAAAAAGCGGTTAGCTCCTTCGGTCCTCCGATCGT
TGTCAGAAGTAAGTTGGCCGCAGTGTTATCACTCATGGTTATGGCAGCACTGCATAATTCTCTTACTGTC
ATGCCATCCGTAAGATGCTTTTCTGTGACTGGTGAGTACTCAACCAAGTCATTCTGAGAATAGTGTATGC
GGCGACCGAGTTGCTCTTGCCCGGCGTCAATACGGGATAATACCGCGCCACATAGCAGAACTTTAAAAGT
GCTCATCATTGGAAAACGTTCTTCGGGGCGAAAACTCTCAAGGATCTTACCGCTGTTGAGATCCAGTTCG
ATGTAACCCACTCGTGCACCCAACTGATCTTCAGCATCTTTTACTTTCACCAGCGTTTCTGGGTGAGCAA
AAACAGGAAGGCAAAATGCCGCAAAAAAGGGAATAAGGGCGACACGGAAATGTTGAATACTCATACTCTT
CCTTTTTCAATATTATTGAAGCATTTATCAGGGTTATTGTCTCATGAGCGGATACATATTTGAATGTATT
TAGAAAAATAAACAAATAGGGGTTCCGCGCACATTTCCCCGAAAAGTGCCAC
Features (pLannotate 1.2.2; 19 found; start..end, strand, type, name):
     30..458     -  rep_origin     f1 ori (sequence partly withheld): f1 bacteriophage origin of replication; arrow indicates direction of (+) strand synthesis
    463..618     -  CDS            lacZα (fragment): LacZα fragment of β-galactosidase; lacZ fragment
    626..644     +  promoter       T7 promoter: promoter for bacteriophage T7 RNA polymerase
    653..672     -  misc_feature   MCS (fragment): pBluescript multiple cloning site
    689..758     +  protein_bind   attB: attB site for the φC31 integrase (Groth et al., 2000) phage φC31 integrase
    968..1071    +  misc_feature   P element 5' end (fragment): No description available
   1086..2393    +  CDS            GAL80: transcriptional repressor that inhibits GAL4; Saccharomyces cerevisiae GAL80; GAL80 binds to and inhibits the transcriptional activation domain of GAL4.
   2680..2713    +  protein_bind   loxP: Cre-mediated recombination occurs in the 8-bp core sequence (GCATACAT). Cre recombinase
   2717..2883    -  polyA_signal   PGK poly(A) signal (fragment): mouse phosphoglycerate kinase 1 polyadenylation signal
   2889..7008    +  gene           mini-white: white; This modified version of the white gene lacks part of the first intron.
   7014..7047    +  protein_bind   loxP: Cre-mediated recombination occurs in the 8-bp core sequence (GCATACAT). Cre recombinase
   7072..7090    -  promoter       T3 promoter: promoter for bacteriophage T3 RNA polymerase
   7135..7151    -  protein_bind   lac operator: The lac repressor binds to the lac operator to inhibit transcription in E. coli. This inhibition can be relieved by adding lactose or isopropyl-β-D-thiogalactopyranoside (IPTG). lac repressor encoded by lacI
   7159..7189    -  promoter       lac promoter: promoter for the E. coli lac operon
   7204..7225    -  protein_bind   CAP binding site: CAP binding activates transcription in the presence of cAMP. E. coli catabolite activator protein
   7238..7330    -  CDS            lacI (fragment): lac repressor; lacI; The lac repressor binds to the lac operator to inhibit transcription in E. coli. This inhibition can be relieved by adding lactose or isopropyl-β-D-thiogalactopyranoside (IPTG).
   7513..8101    -  rep_origin     ori: high-copy-number ColE1/pMB1/pBR322/pUC origin of replication
   8272..9132    -  CDS            AmpR: β-lactamase; bla; confers resistance to ampicillin, carbenicillin, and related antibiotics
   9133..9237    -  promoter       AmpR promoter: bla
