[The description below was written by a language model from this plasmid's Addgene catalogue record and pLannotate feature annotations shown in this document.]
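Description:
pBPHLWL-GAL80 is a Drosophila transgenesis plasmid built on the pBPHLWL backbone, which the annotated features show to be a pBluescript-type cloning vector. It is maintained in E. coli through a high-copy ColE1/pUC origin and an ampicillin resistance gene (β-lactamase with its own promoter). It also retains the usual phagemid remnants: an f1 origin, lacZα and lac promoter/operator fragments, and flanking T7 and T3 promoters. The full annotated sequence is 9,260 nt, consistent with the roughly 8 kb backbone plus a 1.3 kb insert.

The payload begins with a φC31 attB site, which allows integrase-mediated insertion into a matching attP site in the fly genome. This is followed by a short fragment annotated as the P element 5' end and then the Saccharomyces cerevisiae GAL80 coding sequence, cloned between NotI and XbaI and derived from an earlier tubulin-GAL80 plasmid. GAL80 binds the activation domain of GAL4 and blocks GAL4-driven transcription. No strong promoter is annotated upstream of GAL80. The P element fragment may supply a minimal promoter so that expression depends on the genomic context at the integration site, but the record does not say this. Downstream lies a mini-white eye-colour marker for identifying transformants, flanked by two loxP sites in the same orientation so that Cre can excise it after integration. A PGK polyadenylation signal fragment sits in reverse orientation just inside the first loxP site.

The associated publication describes an in vivo system for dissecting gene expression patterns. This suggests the construct is used to place GAL80 at defined genomic sites, where it can suppress or refine GAL4 expression patterns.
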