Addgene plasmid #26257: pBPHLWL-GAL80
Depositing lab: Tom Clandinin. Depositing organization: Stanford University. Publication: A versatile in vivo system for directed dissection of gene expression patterns. Gohl DM, Silies MA, Gao XJ, Bhalerao S, Luongo FJ, Lin CC, Potter CJ, Clandinin TR. Nat Methods. 2011 Mar;8(3):231-7. doi: 10.1038/nmeth.1561. PubMed 21473015.
Backbone
  Vector backbone: pBPHLWL
  Backbone size w/o insert (bp): 7963
  Vector type: Bacterial Expression, Insect Expression ; Drosophila transgenesis
Growth in bacteria
  Bacterial resistance: Ampicillin, 100 μg/mL
  Growth temperature: 37°C
  Growth strain: DH5alpha
  Copy number: High Copy
Gene/Insert
  Gene/Insert name: GAL80
  Species: S. cerevisiae (budding yeast)
  Insert size (bp): 1325
  Entrez Gene: GAL80 (a.k.a. YML051W)
  Cloning method: Restriction Enzyme; 5′ cloning site NotI (not destroyed); 3′ cloning site XbaI (not destroyed)
  Sequencing primers: 5′ CAGTGCACGTTTGCTTGTTGA
Resource information
  A portion of this plasmid was derived from a plasmid made by: From pCASPTubGAL80 (from Lee and Luo. 1999. Neuron. 22, 451-461)
Terms and licenses: Academic/Nonprofit Terms; Industry Terms: Not Available to Industry
How to cite: pBPHLWL-GAL80 was a gift from Tom Clandinin (Addgene plasmid # 26257 ; http://n2t.net/addgene:26257 ; RRID:Addgene_26257)
