>Addgene plasmid #26257 | pBPHLWL-GAL80 | addgene partial sequence | sequence record 32398 | 26257 with yGAL80-F (CCAATGGACAACAAGCTCCT)
TCATGGAAGTATATCATTTACGAAATTATAATGCCATTGTGGGTAATATTCATCGACTGTATCAATCTAT
CTCTGACTTCCACTTCAATACAAAGAAAATTCCTGAATTACCCTCACAATTTGTAATGCAAGGTTTCGAT
TTCGAAGGCTTTCCCACCTTGATGGATGCTCTGATATTACACAGGTTAATCGAGAGCGTTTATAAAAGTA
ACATGATGGGCTCCACATTAAACGTTAGCAATATCTCGCATTATAGTTTATAATCTAGATCGATACCGTC
GACTAAAGCCAAATAGAAAATTATTCAGTTCCTGGCTTAAGTTTTTAAAAGTGATATTATTTATTTGGTT
GTAACCAACCAAAAGAATGTAAATAACTAATACATAATTATGTTAGTTTTAAGTTAGCAACAAATTGATT
TTAGCTATATTAGCTACTTGGTTAATAAATAGAATATATTTATTTAAAGATAATTGCGTTTTTATTGTCA
GGGAGTGAGTTTGCTTAAAAACTCGTTTAGATCCACTAGCTTAATTAAGCATGCACTAGATAACTTCGTA
TAGCATACATTATACGAAGTTATAGCTTCTGATGGAATTAGAACTTGGCAAAACAATACTGAGAATGAAG
TGTATGTGGAACAGAGGCTGCTGATCTCGTTCTTCAGGCTATGAAACTGACACATTTGGAAACCACAGTA
CTTAGAACCACAAAGTGGGAATCAAGAGAAAAACAATGATCCCACGAGAGATCGAATTCTAGTATGTATG
TAAGTTAATAAAACCCATTTTTGCGGAAAGTAGATAAAAAAAACATTTTTTTTTTTTACTGCACTGGATA
TCATTGAACTTATCTGATCAGTTTTAAATTTACTTCGACCAG
