>Addgene plasmid #26257 | pBPHLWL-GAL80 | addgene partial sequence | sequence record 32399 | 26257 with M13R
GGGACAAAGCTGGAGCTCAGATCCATAACTTCGTATAATGTATGCTATACGAAGTTATGAATTCTAGTTC
CAGTGAAATCCAAGCATTTTCTAAATTAAATGTATTCTTATTATTATAGTTGTTATTTTTGATATATATA
AACAACACTATTATGCCCACCATTTTTTTGAGATGCATCTACACAAGGAACAAACACTGGATGTCACTTT
CAGTTCAAATTGTAACGCTAATCACTCCGAACAGGTCACAAAAAATTACCTTAAAAAGTCATAATATTAA
ATTAGAATAAATATAGCTGTGAGGGAAATATATACAAATATATTGGAGCAAATAAATTGTACATACAAAT
ATTTATTACTAATTTCTATTGAGACGAAATGAACCACTCGGAACCATTTGAGCGAACCGAATCGCGCGGA
ACTAACGACAGTCGCTCCAAGGTCGTCGAACAAAAGGTGAATGTGTTGCGGAGAGCGGGTGGGAGACAGC
GAAAGAGCAACTACGAAACGTGGTGTGGTGGAGGTGAATTATGAAGAGGGCGCGCGATTTGAAAAGTATG
TATATAAAAAATATATCCCGGTGTTTTATGTAGCGATAAACGAGTTTTTGATGTAAGGTATGCAGGTGTG
TAAGTCTTTTGGTTAGAAGACAAATCCAAAGTCTACTTGTGGGGATGTTCGAAGGGGAAATACTTGTATT
CTATAGGTCATATCTTGTTTTTATTGGCACAAATATAATTACATTAGCTTTTTGAGGGGGCAATAAACAG
TAAACACGATGGTAATAATGGTAAAAAAAAAA
