>Addgene plasmid #26257 | pBPHLWL-GAL80 | addgene partial sequence | sequence record 32400 | 26257 with M13for20
ATTGGGTACCGGGCCCCCCCTCGACGATGTAGGTCACGGTCTCGAAGCCGCGGTGCGGGTGCCAGGGCGT
GCCCTTGGGCTCCCCGGGCGCGTACTCCACCTCACCCATCTGGTCCATCATGATGAACGGGTCGAGGTGG
CGGTAGTTGATCCCGGCGAACGCGCGGCGCACCGGGAAGCCCTCGCCCTCGAAACCGCTGGGCGCGGTGG
TCACGGTGAGCACGGGACGTGCGACGGCGTCGGCGGGTGCGGATACGCGGGGCAGCGTCAGCGGGTTCTC
GACGGTCACGGCGGGCATGTCGAGGTCGACGGTATCGATAAGCTTACCGAAGTATACACTTAAATTCAGT
GCACGTTTGCTTGTTGAGAGGAAAGGTTGTGTGCGGACGAATTTTTTTTTGAAAACATTAACCCTTACGT
GGATCCGCGGCCGCAACATGGACTACAACAAGAGATCTTCGGTCTCAACCGTGCCTAATGCAGCTCCCAT
AAGAGTCGGATTCGTCGGTCTCAACGCAGCCAAAGGATGGGCAATCAAGACACATTACCCCGCCATACTG
CAACTATCGTCACAATTTCAAATCACTGCCTTATACAGTCCAAAAATTGAGACTTCTATTGCCACCATTC
AGCGTCTAAAATTGAGTAATGCCACTGCTTTTCCCACTTTAGAGTCATTTGCATCATCTTCCACTATAGA
TATGATAGTGATAGCTATCCAAGTGGCCAGCCATTATGAAGTTGTTATGCCTCTCTTGGAATTCTCCAAA
AATAATCCGAACCTCAAGTATCTTTTCGTAGAATGGGCCCTTGCATGTTCACTAGATCAAGCCGAATCCA
TTTAT
